>Addgene plasmid #56369 | Clover-H2B-C-10 | depositor partial sequence | sequence record 87265 | insert sequence
GTGACGTCAGATCCGCTAGCGCTACCGGTCGCCACCATGGTGAGCAAGGGCGAGGAGCTGTTCACCGGGG
TGGTGCCCATCCTGGTCGAGCTGGACGGCGACGTAAACGGCCACAAGTTCAGCGTCCGCGGCGAGGGCGA
GGGCGATGCCACCAACGGCAAGCTGACCCTGAAGTTCATCTGCACCACCGGCAAGCTGCCCGTGCCCTGG
CCCACCCTCGTGACCACCTTCGGCTACGGCGTGGCCTGCTTCAGCCGCTACCCCGACCACATGAAGCAGC
ACGACTTCTTCAAGTCCGCCATGCCCGAAGGCTACGTCCAGGAGCGCACCATCTCTTTCAAGGACGACGG
TACCTACAAGACCCGCGCCGAGGTGAAGTTCGAGGGCGACACCCTGGTGAACCGCATCGAGCTGAAGGGC
ATCGACTTCAAGGAGGACGGCAACATCCTGGGGCACAAGCTGGAGTACAACTTCAACAGCCACAACGTCT
ATATCACGGCCGACAAGCAGAAGAACGGCATCAAGGCTAACTTCAAGATCCGCCACAACGTTGAGGACGG
CAGCGTGCAGCTCGCCGACCACTACCAGCAGAACACCCCCATCGGCGACGGCCCCGTGCTGCTGCCCGAC
AACCACTACCTGAGCCATCAGTCCGCCCTGAGCAAAGACCCCAACGAGAAGCGCGATCACATGGTCCTGC
TGGAGTTCGTGACCGCCGCCGGGATCACTCTCGGCATGGACGAGCTGTACAAGTCCGGACTCAGATCTGG
AGGCTCCGGAGGCCCAGAGCCAGCGAAGTCTGCTCCCGCCCCGAAAAAGGGCTCCAAGAAGGCGGTGACT
AAGGCGCAGAAGAAAGGCGGCAAGAAGCGCAAGCGCAGCCGCAAGGAGAGCTATTCCATCTATGTGTACA
AGGTTCTGAAGCAGGTCCACCCTGACACCGGCATTTCGTCCAAGGCCATGGGCATCATGAATTCGTTTGT
GAACGACATTTTCGAGCGCATCGCAGGTGAGGCTTCCCGCCTGGCGCATTACAACAAGCGCTCGACCATC
ACCTCCAGGGAGATCCAGACGGCCGTGCGCCTGCTGCTGCCTGGGGAGTTGGCCAAGCACGCCGTGTCCG
AGGGTACTAAGGCCATCACCAAGTACACCAGCGCTAAGTAAGGATCCACCGGATCTAGATAACTGATCAT
AATCAGCCATACCACAT
