>Addgene plasmid #56369 | Clover-H2B-C-10 | addgene partial sequence | sequence record 124746 | Cer-F 5'-cctgagcaaagaccccaac-3'
TTCGTGACCGCCGCCGGGATCACTCTCGGCATGGACGAGCTGTACAAGTCCGGAAAGGACGAGCTGTAAG
AATTCTGCAGTCGACGGTACCGCGGGCCCGGGATCCACCGGATCTAGATAACTGATCATAATCAGCCATA
CCACATTTGTAGAGGTTTTACTTGCTTTAAAAAACCTCCCACACCTCCCCCTGAACCTGAAACATAAAAT
GAATGCAATTGTTGTTGTTAACTTGTTTATTGCAGCTTATAATGGTTACAAATAAAGCAATAGCATCACA
AATTTCACAAATAAAGCATTTTTTTCACTGCATTCTAGTTGTGGTTTGTCCAAACTCATCAATGTATCTT
AACGCGTAAATTGTAAGCGTTAATATTTTGTTAAAATTCGCGTTAAATTTTTGTTAAATCAGCTCATTTT
TTAACCAATAGGCCGAAATCGGCAAAATCCCTTATAAATCAAAAGAATAGACCGAGATAGGGT
[37 nt withheld, positions 484-520]
AAAGAACGTGGACTCCAACGTCAAAGG
[49 nt withheld, positions 548-596]
T
[91 nt withheld, positions 598-688]
G
[124 nt withheld, positions 690-813]
CAGGTGGCACTTTTCGG
