[The description below was written by a language model from this plasmid's Addgene catalogue record.]
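Description:
Clover-H2B-C-10 is a mammalian expression plasmid built on the Clover-C1 backbone (about 4.75 kb without the insert), a C1-style fusion vector in which the fluorescent protein sits upstream of the cloning site. It is maintained in E. coli as a high-copy plasmid under kanamycin selection, and it carries a neomycin resistance marker so that transfected mammalian cells can be selected with G418. No feature table accompanies the record, so the origin of replication and the exact arrangement of the resistance cassette are not stated. The listed 3′ sequencing primer suggests that an SV40 polyadenylation signal lies downstream of the insert.

The payload is human histone H2B, fused at its N terminus to Clover and expressed from the CMV promoter, which drives strong constitutive transcription in most mammalian cell types. Clover is a bright green fluorescent protein, recorded here with an excitation peak of 505 nm and an emission peak of 515 nm. The H2B coding sequence carries two substitutions relative to the reference, D26G and V119I; the record does not comment on their origin or any functional consequence. The "10" in the name may refer to the linker between the two proteins, but the record does not define it, and the cloning method is listed as unknown.

Because H2B is a core nucleosome component, the fusion is incorporated into chromatin and labels the nucleus. The stated purpose is nuclear and histone localisation, making the plasmid a green marker for visualising nuclei and chromatin in live or fixed cells by fluorescence microscopy. It belongs to a set of constructs associated with work on bright green and red fluorescent proteins developed to improve FRET dynamic range.
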