Addgene plasmid #56369: Clover-H2B-C-10
Purpose: Localization: Nucleus/Histones, Excitation: 505, Emission: 515
Depositing lab: Michael Davidson. Publication: Improving FRET dynamic range with bright green and red fluorescent proteins. Lam AJ, St-Pierre F, Gong Y, Marshall JD, Cranfill PJ, Baird MA, McKeown MR, Wiedenmann J, Davidson MW, Schnitzer MJ, Tsien RY, Lin MZ. Nat Methods. 2012 Sep 9. doi: 10.1038/nmeth.2171. PubMed 22961245.
Backbone
  Vector backbone: Clover-C1
  Backbone size w/o insert (bp): 4750
  Vector type: Mammalian Expression
  Selectable markers: Neomycin (select with G418)
Growth in bacteria
  Bacterial resistance: Kanamycin, 50 μg/mL
  Growth temperature: 37°C
  Growth strain: DH5alpha
  Copy number: High Copy
Gene/Insert
  Gene/Insert name: H2B (alt names: Human Histone H2B; NM_021058.3)
  Species: H. sapiens (human)
  Mutation: D26G and V119I in H2B
  Promoter: CMV
  Tag / fusion protein: Clover (N terminal on backbone)
  Cloning method: Unknown
  Sequencing primers: 5′ CMV-F; 3′ SV40pA-R
Terms and licenses: Academic/Nonprofit Terms; Industry Terms
Depositor comments: . Excitation = 505; Emission = 515
How to cite: Clover-H2B-C-10 was a gift from Michael Davidson (Addgene plasmid # 56369)
